Addgene plasmid #103150: LSB-hsa-let-7d-3p
Purpose: Used to sense miRNA activity using fluorescence based tools. hsa-let-7d-3p target in 3' UTR of of mKate. miRNA activity can be measured by the repression of mKate2 relative to EBFP2 fluorescent proteins . Plasmid is inherently unstable; please see Depositor Comments
Depositing lab: Ron Weiss. Publication: A mixed antagonistic/synergistic miRNA repression model enables accurate predictions of multi-input miRNA sensor activity. Gam JJ, Babb J, Weiss R. Nat Commun. 2018 Jun 22;9(1):2430. doi: 10.1038/s41467-018-04575-0. PubMed 29934631.
Backbone
  Vector backbone: Low Sensor Backbone (LSB)
  Vector type: Mammalian Expression, Synthetic Biology
Growth in bacteria
  Bacterial resistance: Ampicillin and Kanamycin, 100 & 50 μg/mL
  Growth temperature: 30°C
  Growth strain: NEB Stable
  Copy number: High Copy
Gene/Insert
  Gene/Insert name: hsa-let-7d-3p target
  Species: H. sapiens (human)
  Entrez Gene: MIRLET7D (a.k.a. LET7D, MIRNLET7D, hsa-let-7d, let-7d)
  Promoter: EF-1a
  Cloning method: Gibson Cloning
Terms and licenses: Academic/Nonprofit Terms; Industry Terms: Not Available to Industry
Depositor comments: Please note that this plasmid is inherently unstable due to a repeating poly A element. We recommend performing a diagnostic digest on multiple colonies upon receipt. The depositors would like to note the presence of several discrepancies between the depositor sequence and physical plasmid sequence. In particular, the sequences upstream and downstream of the puromycin coding region have 10 bp insertions which do not affect the ability to perform puromycin selection. The sequences for those regions within the physical plasmids are as follows: Upstream of Puro: GAATTCGACCGCCTGTCTCAAGGTGCCACC; Downstream of Puro: GCTTTGAGACTACGCGTGAATTCACTCCTC.
How to cite: LSB-hsa-let-7d-3p was a gift from Ron Weiss (Addgene plasmid # 103150)
