[The description below was written by a language model from this plasmid's Addgene catalogue record and pLannotate feature annotations shown in this document.]
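Description:
LSB-hsa-let-7d-3p is a mammalian expression, synthetic-biology plasmid of about 11 kb built on the Low Sensor Backbone (LSB). It serves as a two-colour fluorescent reporter of microRNA activity. It replicates in E. coli from a high-copy ColE1/pUC-type origin and carries both AmpR (β-lactamase) and KanR (aminoglycoside phosphotransferase), matching the dual ampicillin and kanamycin selection listed. A puromycin N-acetyltransferase coding region followed by a rabbit β-globin poly(A) signal allows puromycin selection in mammalian cells. No promoter for this cassette is annotated in the feature tables.

The payload is two parallel transcription units, each driven by the human EF-1α core promoter with its intron A and terminated by a β-globin 3′ region and poly(A) signal. One unit expresses the red fluorescent protein mKate2 and the other the blue protein EBFP2. Both coding sequences are flanked by attB1/attB2 sites, and attB4 sites lie upstream of the promoters, which are scars of Gateway-style assembly. The human hsa-let-7d-3p target is placed in the 3′ UTR of the mKate2 transcript. It is not annotated as its own feature, but a gap between attB2 and the β-globin region that is absent from the EBFP2 unit is consistent with this location. When let-7d-3p is active in a cell, mKate2 is repressed while EBFP2 acts as an internal reference, so the red-to-blue ratio reports miRNA activity.

The depositor warns that the repeated poly(A) elements make the plasmid inherently unstable. The depositor and sequenced records share the same features but differ slightly in length, including short insertions flanking the puromycin coding region that reportedly do not impair selection.
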