Features (pLannotate 1.2.2; 28 found; start..end, strand, type, name):
     87..675     -  rep_origin     ori: high-copy-number ColE1/pMB1/pBR322/pUC origin of replication
    846..1706    -  CDS            AmpR: β-lactamase; bla; confers resistance to ampicillin, carbenicillin, and related antibiotics
   1707..1778    -  promoter       AmpR promoter: bla
   1857..2456    +  CDS            PuroR: puromycin N-acetyltransferase; pac from Streptomyces alboniger; confers resistance to puromycin
   2461..2541    +  CDS            HBB (fragment): HBB_PONPY - Experimental evidence at transcript level: Swiss-Prot protein existence level 2. Involved in oxygen transport from the lung to the various peripheral tissues. From Pongo pygmaeus (Bornean orangutan).
   2612..2667    +  polyA_signal   β-globin poly(A) signal: rabbit β-globin polyadenylation signal (Gil and Proudfoot, 1987)
   3646..3666    +  protein_bind   attB4: mutant version of attB; core recombination site for the Gateway® BP reaction BP Clonase™
   3734..3945    +  promoter       EF-1α core promoter: core promoter for human elongation factor EF-1α
   3946..4884    +  intron         EF-1α intron A: intron upstream of the start codon of human EF-1α
   4911..4931    +  protein_bind   attB1: mutant version of attB; core recombination site for the Gateway® BP reaction BP Clonase™
   4951..5646    +  CDS            mKate2: mKate2 is a basic (constitutively fluorescent) red fluorescent protein published in 2009, derived from Entacmaea quadricolor. It is reported to be a rapidly-maturing monomer with moderate acid sensitivity.
   5666..5690    -  protein_bind   attB2: mutant version of attB; recombination site for the Gateway® BP reaction BP Clonase™
   5834..5908    +  CDS            HBB (fragment): HBB_PONPY - Experimental evidence at transcript level: Swiss-Prot protein existence level 2. Involved in oxygen transport from the lung to the various peripheral tissues. From Pongo pygmaeus (Bornean orangutan).
   5979..6034    +  polyA_signal   β-globin poly(A) signal: rabbit β-globin polyadenylation signal (Gil and Proudfoot, 1987)
   6418..6443    +  misc_feature   SA: splice acceptor site
   7115..7135    +  protein_bind   attB4: mutant version of attB; core recombination site for the Gateway® BP reaction BP Clonase™
   7203..7414    +  promoter       EF-1α core promoter: core promoter for human elongation factor EF-1α
   7415..8353    +  intron         EF-1α intron A: intron upstream of the start codon of human EF-1α
   8380..8400    +  protein_bind   attB1: mutant version of attB; core recombination site for the Gateway® BP reaction BP Clonase™
   8411..9127    +  CDS            EBFP2: EBFP2 is a basic (constitutively fluorescent) blue fluorescent protein published in 2007, derived from Aequorea victoria. It is reported to be a rapidly-maturing monomer with moderate acid sensitivity.
   9135..9159    -  protein_bind   attB2: mutant version of attB; recombination site for the Gateway® BP reaction BP Clonase™
   9163..9243    +  CDS            HBB (fragment): HBB_PONPY - Experimental evidence at transcript level: Swiss-Prot protein existence level 2. Involved in oxygen transport from the lung to the various peripheral tissues. From Pongo pygmaeus (Bornean orangutan).
   9314..9369    +  polyA_signal   β-globin poly(A) signal: rabbit β-globin polyadenylation signal (Gil and Proudfoot, 1987)
   9752..9774    -  protein_bind   lac operator (fragment): The lac repressor binds to the lac operator to inhibit transcription in E. coli. This inhibition can be relieved by adding lactose or isopropyl-β-D-thiogalactopyranoside (IPTG). lac repressor encoded by lacI
   9778..9808    -  promoter       lac promoter: promoter for the E. coli lac operon
   9823..9844    -  protein_bind   CAP binding site: CAP binding activates transcription in the presence of cAMP. E. coli catabolite activator protein
   9857..9896    -  CDS            lacI (fragment): lac repressor; lacI; The lac repressor binds to the lac operator to inhibit transcription in E. coli. This inhibition can be relieved by adding lactose or isopropyl-β-D-thiogalactopyranoside (IPTG).
  10069..10878   +  CDS            KanR: aminoglycoside phosphotransferase; aph(3')-Ia; confers resistance to kanamycin in bacteria or G418 (Geneticin®) in eukaryotes
>Addgene plasmid #103150 | LSB-hsa-let-7d-3p | depositor full sequence | sequence record 195349 | Full Sequence
AATTGAGGGGATAACGCAGGAAAGAACATGTGAGCAAAAGGCCAGCAAAAGGCCAGGAACCGTAAAAAGG
CCGCGTTGCTGGCGTTTTTCCATAGGCTCCGCCCCCCTGACGAGCATCACAAAAATCGACGCTCAAGTCA
GAGGTGGCGAAACCCGACAGGACTATAAAGATACCAGGCGTTTCCCCCTGGAAGCTCCCTCGTGCGCTCT
CCTGTTCCGACCCTGCCGCTTACCGGATACCTGTCCGCCTTTCTCCCTTCGGGAAGCGTGGCGCTTTCTC
ATAGCTCACGCTGTAGGTATCTCAGTTCGGTGTAGGTCGTTCGCTCCAAGCTGGGCTGTGTGCACGAACC
CCCCGTTCAGCCCGACCGCTGCGCCTTATCCGGTAACTATCGTCTTGAGTCCAACCCGGTAAGACACGAC
TTATCGCCACTGGCAGCAGCCACTGGTAACAGGATTAGCAGAGCGAGGTATGTAGGCGGTGCTACAGAGT
TCTTGAAGTGGTGGCCTAACTACGGCTACACTAGAAGAACAGTATTTGGTATCTGCGCTCTGCTGAAGCC
AGTTACCTTCGGAAAAAGAGTTGGTAGCTCTTGATCCGGCAAACAAACCACCGCTGGTAGCGGTGGTTTT
TTTGTTTGCAAGCAGCAGATTACGCGCAGAAAAAAAGGATCTCAAGAAGATCCTTTGATCTTTTCTACGG
GGTCTGACGCTCAGTGGAACGAAAACTCACGTTAAGGGATTTTGGTCATGAGATTATCAAAAAGGATCTT
CACCTAGATCCTTTTAAATTAAAAATGAAGTTTTAAATCAATCTAAAGTATATATGAGTAAACTTGGTCT
GACAGTTACCAATGCTTAATCAGTGAGGCACCTATCTCAGCGATCTGTCTATTTCGTTCATCCATAGTTG
CCTGACTCCCCGTCGTGTAGATAACTACGATACGGGAGGGCTTACCATCTGGCCCCAGTGCTGCAATGAT
ACCGCGAGAACCACGCTCACCGGCTCCAGATTTATCAGCAATAAACCAGCCAGCCGGAAGGGCCGAGCGC
AGAAGTGGTCCTGCAACTTTATCCGCCTCCATCCAGTCTATTAATTGTTGCCGGGAAGCTAGAGTAAGTA
GTTCGCCAGTTAATAGTTTGCGCAACGTTGTTGCCATTGCTACAGGCATCGTGGTGTCACGCTCGTCGTT
TGGTATGGCTTCATTCAGCTCCGGTTCCCAACGATCAAGGCGAGTTACATGATCCCCCATGTTGTGCAAA
AAAGCGGTTAGCTCCTTCGGTCCTCCGATCGTTGTCAGAAGTAAGTTGGCCGCAGTGTTATCACTCATGG
TTATGGCAGCACTGCATAATTCTCTTACTGTCATGCCATCCGTAAGATGCTTTTCTGTGACTGGTGAGTA
CTCAACCAAGTCATTCTGAGAATAGTGTATGCGGCGACCGAGTTGCTCTTGCCCGGCGTCAATACGGGAT
AATACCGCGCCACATAGCAGAACTTTAAAAGTGCTCATCATTGGAAAACGTTCTTCGGGGCGAAAACTCT
CAAGGATCTTACCGCTGTTGAGATCCAGTTCGATGTAACCCACTCGTGCACCCAACTGATCTTCAGCATC
TTTTACTTTCACCAGCGTTTCTGGGTGAGCAAAAACAGGAAGGCAAAATGCCGCAAAAAAGGGAATAAGG
GCGACACGGAAATGTTGAATACTCATACTCTTCCTTTTTCAATATTATTGAAGCATTTATCAGGGTTATT
GTCTCATGAGCGGATACATATTTGAATGTAGCTCCGAATTTCTCGAGGGCTTGTCGACGACGGCGGTCTC
CGTCGTCAGGATCATGAATTCGACCCGCCTGCCACCATGACCGAGTACAAGCCCACGGTGCGCCTCGCCA
CCCGCGACGACGTCCCCCGGGCCGTACGCACCCTCGCCGCCGCGTTCGCCGACTACCCCGCCACGCGCCA
CACCGTCGACCCGGACCGCCACATCGAGCGGGTCACCGAGCTGCAAGAACTCTTCCTCACGCGCGTCGGG
CTCGACATCGGCAAGGTGTGGGTCGCGGACGACGGCGCCGCGGTGGCGGTCTGGACCACGCCGGAGAGCG
TCGAAGCGGGGGCGGTGTTCGCCGAGATCGGCCCGCGCATGGCCGAGTTGAGCGGTTCCCGGCTGGCCGC
GCAGCAACAGATGGAAGGCCTCCTGGCGCCGCACCGGCCCAAGGAGCCCGCGTGGTTCCTGGCCACCGTC
GGCGTCTCGCCCGACCACCAGGGCAAGGGTCTGGGCAGCGCCGTCGTGCTCCCCGGAGTGGAGGCGGCCG
AGCGCGCCGGGGTGCCCGCCTTCCTGGAGACATCCGCGCCCCGCAACCTCCCCTTCTACGAGCGGCTCGG
CTTCACCGTCACCGCCGACGTCGAGGTGCCCGAAGGACCGCGCACCTGGTGCATGACCCGCAAGCCCGGT
GCCTGATACGCGTGAATTCACTCCTCAGGTGCAGGCTGCCTATCAGAAGGTGGTGGCTGGTGTGGCCAAT
GCCCTGGCTCACAAATACCACTGAGATCTTTTTCCCTCTGCCAAAAATTATGGGGACATCATGAAGCCCC
TTGAGCATCTGACTTCTGGCTAATAAAGGAAATTTATTTTCATTGCAATAGTGTGTTGGAATTTTTTGTG
TCTCTCACTCGGAAGGACATATGGGAGGGCAAATCATTTAAAACATCAGAATGAGTATTTGGTTTAGAGT
TTGGCAACATATGCCCATATGCTGGCTGCCATGAACAAAGGTTGGCTATAAAGAGGTCATCAGTATATGA
AACAGCCCCCTGCTGTCCATTCCTTATTCCATAGAAAAGCCTTGACTTGAGGTTAGATTTTTTTTATATT
TTGTTTTGTGTTATTTTTTTCTTTAACATCCCTAAAATTTTCCTTACATGTTTTACTAGCCAGATTTTTC
CTCCTCTCCTGACTACTCCCAGTCATAGCTGTCCCTCTTCTCTTATGGAGATCCCTCGACCTGCAGCCCA
AGCTTGAATTCTCTAGAATTACCCTGTTATCCCTATGCTTGGTTTACCGAGCTCTTATTGGTTTTCAAAC
TTCATTGACTGTGCCCAACGCGCCTGGGAGCTCACGGGGACAGCCCCCCCCCAAAGCCCCCAGGGATGTA
ATTACGTCCCTCCCCCGCTAGGGGGCAGCAGCGAGCCGCCCGGGGCTCCGCTCCGGTCCGGCGCTCCCCC
CGCATCCCCGAGCCGGCAGCGTGCGGGGACAGCCCGGGCACGGGGAAGGTGGCACGGGATCGCTTTCCTC
TGAACGCTTCTCGCTGCTCTTTGAGCCTGCAGACACCTGGGGGGATACGGGGAAAAAGCTAGGCTGAAAG
ACCGGTTCTTAGAATGACACGCGCCTGGGAGCTCACGGGGACAGCCCCCCCCCAAAGCCCCCAGGGATGT
AATTACGTCCCTCCCCCGCTAGGGGGCAGCAGCGAGCCGCCCGGGGCTCCGCTCCGGTCCGGCGCTCCCC
CCGCATCCCCGAGCCGGCAGCGTGCGGGGACAGCCCGGGCACGGGGAAGGTGGCACGGGATCGCTTTCCT
CTGAACGCTTCTCGCTGCTCTTTGAGCCTGCAGACACCTGGGGGGATACGGGGAAAAAGCTAACTTCTGA
GACGACAACTTTGTATAGAAAAGTTGGCTCCGAATTCGCCCTTGACAGCAGAGATCCAGTTTGGTTAATT
AATTGGCTCCGGTGCCCGTCAGTGGGCAGAGCGCACATCGCCCACAGTCCCCGAGAAGTTGTGGGGAGGG
GTCGGCAATTGAACCGGTGCCTAGAGAAGGTGGCGCGGGGTAAACTGGGAAAGTGATGTCGTGTACTGGC
TCCGCCTTTTTCCCGAGGGTGGGGGAGAACCGTATATAAGTGCAGTAGTCGCCGTGAACGTTCTTTTTCG
CAACGGGTTTGCCGCCAGAACACAGGTAAGTGCCGTGTGTGGTTCCCGCGGGCCTGGCCTCTTTACGGGT
TATGGCCCTTGCGTGCCTTGAATTACTTCCACCTGGCTGCAGTACGTGATTCTTGATCCCGAGCTTCGGG
TTGGAAGTGGGTGGGAGAGTTCGAGGCCTTGCGCTTAAGGAGCCCCTTCGCCTCGTGCTTGAGTTGAGGC
CTGGCCTGGGCGCTGGGGCCGCCGCGTGCGAATCTGGTGGCACCTTCGCGCCTGTCTCGCTGCTTTCGAT
AAGTCTCTAGCCATTTAAAATTTTTGATGACCTGCTGCGACGCTTTTTTTCTGGCAAGATAGTCTTGTAA
ATGCGGGCCAAGATCTGCACACTGGTATTTCGGTTTTTGGGGCCGCGGGCGGCGACGGGGCCCGTGCGTC
CCAGCGCACATGTTCGGCGAGGCGGGGCCTGCGAGCGCGGCCACCGAGAATCGGACGGGGGTAGTCTCAA
GCTGGCCGGCCTGCTCTGGTGCCTGGCCTCGCGCCGCCGTGTATCGCCCCGCCCTGGGCGGCAAGGCTGG
CCCGGTCGGCACCAGTTGCGTGAGCGGAAAGATGGCCGCTTCCCGGCCCTGCTGCAGGGAGCTCAAAATG
GAGGACGCGGCGCTCGGGAGAGCGGGCGGGTGAGTCACCCACACAAAGGAAAAGGGCCTTTCCGTCCTCA
GCCGTCGCTTCATGTGACTCCACGGAGTACCGGGCGCCGTCCAGGCACCTCGATTAGTTCTCGAGCTTTT
GGAGTACGTCGTCTTTAGGTTGGGGGGAGGGGTTTTATGCGATGGAGTTTCCCCACACTGAGTGGGTGGA
GACTGAAGTTAGGCCAGCTTGGCACTTGATGTAATTCTCCTTGGAATTTGCCCTTTTTGAGTTTGGATCT
TGGTTCATTCTCAAGCCTCAGACAGTGGTTCAAAGTTTTTTTCTTCCATTTCAGGTGTCGTGAGAAGGGC
GAATTCGACCCAAGTTTGTACAAAAAAGCAGGCTGGATCCAGGTGCCACCATGGTGAGCGAGCTGATTAA
GGAGAACATGCACATGAAGCTGTACATGGAGGGCACCGTGAACAACCACCACTTCAAGTGCACATCCGAG
GGCGAAGGCAAGCCCTACGAGGGCACCCAGACCATGAGAATCAAGGCGGTCGAGGGCGGCCCTCTCCCCT
TCGCCTTCGACATCCTGGCTACCAGCTTCATGTACGGCAGCAAAACCTTCATCAACCACACCCAGGGCAT
CCCCGACTTCTTTAAGCAGTCCTTCCCCGAGGGCTTCACATGGGAGAGAGTCACCACATACGAAGATGGG
GGCGTGCTGACCGCTACCCAGGACACCAGCCTCCAGGACGGCTGCCTCATCTACAACGTCAAGATCAGAG
GGGTGAACTTCCCATCCAACGGCCCTGTGATGCAGAAGAAAACACTCGGCTGGGAGGCCTCCACCGAGAC
ACTGTACCCCGCTGACGGCGGCCTGGAAGGCAGAGCCGACATGGCCCTGAAGCTCGTGGGCGGGGGCCAC
CTGATCTGCAACCTTAAGACCACATACAGATCCAAGAAACCCGCTAAGAACCTCAAGATGCCCGGCGTCT
ACTATGTGGACAGGAGACTGGAAAGAATCAAGGAGGCCGACAAAGAGACATACGTCGAGCAGCACGAGGT
GGCTGTGGCCAGATACTGCGACCTCCCTAGCAAACTGGGGCACAAACTTAATTGAGAATTCTACCACCCA
GCTTTCTTGTACAAAGTGGTACGTCTCAAGACCAGAGGTCTCTGCTTACCTAGTGAGAAAGGCAGCAGGT
CGTATAGAGAAAGGCAGCAGGTCGTATAGAGAAAGGCAGCAGGTCGTATAGAGAAAGGCAGCAGGTCGTA
TAGCAACCAGAAGAGACCTGTGCTTCACTCCTCAGGTGCAGGCTGCCTATCAGAAGGTGGTGGCTGGTGT
GGCCAATGCCCTGGCTCACAAATACCACTGAGATCTTTTTCCCTCTGCCAAAAATTATGGGGACATCATG
AAGCCCCTTGAGCATCTGACTTCTGGCTAATAAAGGAAATTTATTTTCATTGCAATAGTGTGTTGGAATT
TTTTGTGTCTCTCACTCGGAAGGACATATGGGAGGGCAAATCATTTAAAACATCAGAATGAGTATTTGGT
TTAGAGTTTGGCAACATATGCCCATATGCTGGCTGCCATGAACAAAGGTTGGCTATAAAGAGGTCATCAG
TATATGAAACAGCCCCCTGCTGTCCATTCCTTATTCCATAGAAAAGCCTTGACTTGAGGTTAGATTTTTT
TTATATTTTGTTTTGTGTTATTTTTTTCTTTAACATCCCTAAAATTTTCCTTACATGTTTTACTAGCCAG
ATTTTTCCTCCTCTCCTGACTACTCCCAGTCATAGCTGTCCCTCTTCTCTTATGGAGATCCCGAGCGGTG
CGTTTTTATGCTTGTAGTATTGTATAATGTTTTTAAGATCCAAGCTTCTGACCTCTTCTCTTCCTCCCAC
AGGGCCTCGAGACAATTGCATCGATGGTACCAGTGAAAGTCTGCAATGAATTCGAGTTGGCGCGCCTGTC
ATTCTAAATCTCTCTTTCAGCCTAAAGCTTTTTCCCCGTATCCCCCCAGGTGTCTGCAGGCTCAAAGAGC
AGCGAGAAGCGTTCAGAGGAAAGCGATCCCGTGCCACCTTCCCCGTGCCCGGGCTGTCCCCGCACGCTGC
CGGCTCGGGGATGCGGGGGGAGCGCCGGACCGGAGCGGAGCCCCGGGCGGCTCGCTGCTGCCCCCTAGCG
GGGGAGGGACGTAATTACATCCCTGGGGGCTTTGGGAGGGGGCTGTCCCCGTGAGCTCCCAGGCGCGCCT
GTCATTCTAAATCTCTCTTTCAGCCTAAAGCTTTTTCCCCGTATCCCCCCAGGTGTCTGCAGGCTCAAAG
AGCAGCGAGAAGCGTTCAGAGGAAAGCGATCCCGTGCCACCTTCCCCGTGCCCGGGCTGTCCCCGCACGC
TGCCGGCTCGGGGATGCGGGGGGAGCGCCGGACCGGAGCGGAGCCCCGGGCGGCTCGCTGCTGCCCCCTA
GCGGGGGAGGGACGTAATTACATCCCTGGGGGCTTTGGGGGGGGGCTGTCCCCGTGAGCTCCCAGGCGCG
CCAACTCGGTACCGTATCGATGTCGACGTTAACGCTAGTGATATCAACTTTGTATAGAAAAGTTGGCTCC
GAATTCGCCCTTGACAGCAGAGATCCAGTTTGGTTAATTAATTGGCTCCGGTGCCCGTCAGTGGGCAGAG
CGCACATCGCCCACAGTCCCCGAGAAGTTGTGGGGAGGGGTCGGCAATTGAACCGGTGCCTAGAGAAGGT
GGCGCGGGGTAAACTGGGAAAGTGATGTCGTGTACTGGCTCCGCCTTTTTCCCGAGGGTGGGGGAGAACC
GTATATAAGTGCAGTAGTCGCCGTGAACGTTCTTTTTCGCAACGGGTTTGCCGCCAGAACACAGGTAAGT
GCCGTGTGTGGTTCCCGCGGGCCTGGCCTCTTTACGGGTTATGGCCCTTGCGTGCCTTGAATTACTTCCA
CCTGGCTGCAGTACGTGATTCTTGATCCCGAGCTTCGGGTTGGAAGTGGGTGGGAGAGTTCGAGGCCTTG
CGCTTAAGGAGCCCCTTCGCCTCGTGCTTGAGTTGAGGCCTGGCCTGGGCGCTGGGGCCGCCGCGTGCGA
ATCTGGTGGCACCTTCGCGCCTGTCTCGCTGCTTTCGATAAGTCTCTAGCCATTTAAAATTTTTGATGAC
CTGCTGCGACGCTTTTTTTCTGGCAAGATAGTCTTGTAAATGCGGGCCAAGATCTGCACACTGGTATTTC
GGTTTTTGGGGCCGCGGGCGGCGACGGGGCCCGTGCGTCCCAGCGCACATGTTCGGCGAGGCGGGGCCTG
CGAGCGCGGCCACCGAGAATCGGACGGGGGTAGTCTCAAGCTGGCCGGCCTGCTCTGGTGCCTGGCCTCG
CGCCGCCGTGTATCGCCCCGCCCTGGGCGGCAAGGCTGGCCCGGTCGGCACCAGTTGCGTGAGCGGAAAG
ATGGCCGCTTCCCGGCCCTGCTGCAGGGAGCTCAAAATGGAGGACGCGGCGCTCGGGAGAGCGGGCGGGT
GAGTCACCCACACAAAGGAAAAGGGCCTTTCCGTCCTCAGCCGTCGCTTCATGTGACTCCACGGAGTACC
GGGCGCCGTCCAGGCACCTCGATTAGTTCTCGAGCTTTTGGAGTACGTCGTCTTTAGGTTGGGGGGAGGG
GTTTTATGCGATGGAGTTTCCCCACACTGAGTGGGTGGAGACTGAAGTTAGGCCAGCTTGGCACTTGATG
TAATTCTCCTTGGAATTTGCCCTTTTTGAGTTTGGATCTTGGTTCATTCTCAAGCCTCAGACAGTGGTTC
AAAGTTTTTTTCTTCCATTTCAGGTGTCGTGAGAAGGGCGAATTCGACCCAAGTTTGTACAAAAAAGCAG
GCTCGCCACCATGGTGAGCAAGGGCGAGGAGCTGTTCACCGGGGTGGTGCCCATCCTGGTCGAGCTGGAC
GGCGACGTAAACGGCCACAAGTTCAGCGTGAGGGGCGAGGGCGAGGGCGATGCCACCAACGGCAAGCTGA
CCCTGAAGTTCATCTGCACCACCGGCAAGCTGCCCGTGCCCTGGCCCACCCTCGTGACCACCCTGAGCCA
CGGCGTGCAGTGCTTCGCCCGCTACCCCGACCACATGAAGCAGCACGACTTCTTCAAGTCCGCCATGCCC
GAAGGCTACGTCCAGGAGCGCACCATCTTCTTCAAGGACGACGGCACCTACAAGACCCGCGCCGAGGTGA
AGTTCGAGGGCGACACCCTAGTGAACCGCATCGAGCTGAAGGGCGTCGACTTCAAGGAGGACGGCAACAT
CCTGGGGCACAAGCTGGAGTACAACTTCAACAGCCACAACATCTATATCATGGCCGTCAAGCAGAAGAAC
GGCATCAAGGTGAACTTCAAGATCCGCCACAACGTGGAGGACGGCAGCGTGCAGCTCGCCGACCACTACC
AGCAGAACACCCCCATCGGCGACGGCCCCGTGCTGCTGCCCGACAGCCACTACCTGAGCACCCAGTCCGT
GCTGAGCAAAGACCCCAACGAGAAGCGCGATCACATGGTCCTGCTGGAGTTCCGCACCGCCGCCGGGATC
ACTCTCGGCATGGACGAGCTGTACAAGTAATACCACCCAGCTTTCTTGTACAAAGTGGTACGCGTGAATT
CACTCCTCAGGTGCAGGCTGCCTATCAGAAGGTGGTGGCTGGTGTGGCCAATGCCCTGGCTCACAAATAC
CACTGAGATCTTTTTCCCTCTGCCAAAAATTATGGGGACATCATGAAGCCCCTTGAGCATCTGACTTCTG
GCTAATAAAGGAAATTTATTTTCATTGCAATAGTGTGTTGGAATTTTTTGTGTCTCTCACTCGGAAGGAC
ATATGGGAGGGCAAATCATTTAAAACATCAGAATGAGTATTTGGTTTAGAGTTTGGCAACATATGCCCAT
ATGCTGGCTGCCATGAACAAAGGTTGGCTATAAAGAGGTCATCAGTATATGAAACAGCCCCCTGCTGTCC
ATTCCTTATTCCATAGAAAAGCCTTGACTTGAGGTTAGATTTTTTTTATATTTTGTTTTGTGTTATTTTT
TTCTTTAACATCCCTAAAATTTTCCTTACATGTTTTACTAGCCAGATTTTTCCTCCTCTCCTGACTACTC
CCAGTCATAGCTGTCCCTCTTCTCTTATGGAGATCCCTCGACCTGCAGCCCAAGCTTGGCGTAATCATGG
TCATAGCTGTTTCCTGTGTGAAATTGTTATCCGCTCACAATTCCACACAACATACGAGCCGGAAGCATAA
AGTGTAAAGCCTGGGGTGCCTAATGAGTGAGCTAACTCACATTAATTGCGTTGCGCTCACTGCCCGCTTT
CCAGTCGGGAAACCTGTCGTGCCAGCGGATCGACAGTACTAAGCTTGGTCTAATACCCAATCTCTCGTCT
TATCCAGATGTTTTATACGCCTCTGGCCCGTGTCTCAAAATCTCTGATGTTACATTGCACAAGATAAAAT
AATATCATCATGAACAATAAAACTGTCTGCTTACATAAACAGTAATACAAGGGGTGTTATGAGCCATATT
CAACGGGAAACGTCGAGGCCGCGATTAAATTCCAACATGGATGCTGATTTATATGGGTATAAATGGGCTC
GCGATAATGTCGGGCAATCAGGTGCGACAATCTATCGCTTGTATGGGAAGCCCGATGCGCCAGAGTTGTT
TCTGAAACATGGCAAAGGTAGCGTTGCCAATGATGTTACAGATGAGATGGTCAGACTAAACTGGCTGACG
GAATTTATGCCTCTTCCGACCATCAAGCATTTTATCCGTACTCCTGATGATGCATGGTTACTCACCACTG
CGATCCCCGGAAAAACAGCATTCCAGGTATTAGAAGAATATCCTGATTCAGGTGAAAATATTGTTGATGC
GCTGGCAGTGTTCCTGCGCCGGTTGCATTCGATTCCTGTTTGTAATTGTCCTTTTAACAGCGATCGCGTA
TTTCGTCTCGCTCAGGCGCAATCACGAATGAATAACGGTTTGGTTGATGCGAGTGATTTTGATGACGAGC
GTAATGGCTGGCCTGTTGAACAAGTCTGGAAAGAAATGCATAAACTTTTGCCATTCTCACCGGATTCAGT
CGTCACTCATGGTGATTTCTCACTTGATAACCTTATTTTTGACGAGGGGAAATTAATAGGTTGTATTGAT
GTTGGACGAGTCGGAATCGCAGACCGATACCAGGATCTTGCCATCCTATGGAACTGCCTCGGTGAGTTTT
CTCCTTCATTACAGAAACGGCTTTTTCAAAAATATGGTATTGATAATCCTGATATGAATAAATTGCAGTT
TCATTTGATGCTCGATGAGTTTTTCTAATCAGAATTGGTTAATTGGTTGTAACACTGGCAGAGCATTACG
CTGACTTGACGGGACGGCGCAAGCTCATGACCAAAATCCCTTAACGTGAGTTACGCGTCGTTCCACTGAG
CGTCAGAGGTATCACTAGTATTACAGAGGTAAGTTATAACAGTCGCCTAACCC
