Features (pLannotate 1.2.2; 28 found; start..end, strand, type, name):
     20..231     +  promoter       EF-1α core promoter: core promoter for human elongation factor EF-1α
    232..1170    +  intron         EF-1α intron A: intron upstream of the start codon of human EF-1α
   1197..1217    +  protein_bind   attB1: mutant version of attB; core recombination site for the Gateway® BP reaction BP Clonase™
   1237..1932    +  CDS            mKate2: mKate2 is a basic (constitutively fluorescent) red fluorescent protein published in 2009, derived from Entacmaea quadricolor. It is reported to be a rapidly-maturing monomer with moderate acid sensitivity.
   1952..1976    -  protein_bind   attB2: mutant version of attB; recombination site for the Gateway® BP reaction BP Clonase™
   2120..2194    +  CDS            HBB (fragment): HBB_PONPY - Experimental evidence at transcript level: Swiss-Prot protein existence level 2. Involved in oxygen transport from the lung to the various peripheral tissues. From Pongo pygmaeus (Bornean orangutan).
   2265..2320    +  polyA_signal   β-globin poly(A) signal: rabbit β-globin polyadenylation signal (Gil and Proudfoot, 1987)
   2704..2729    +  misc_feature   SA: splice acceptor site
   3401..3421    +  protein_bind   attB4: mutant version of attB; core recombination site for the Gateway® BP reaction BP Clonase™
   3489..3700    +  promoter       EF-1α core promoter: core promoter for human elongation factor EF-1α
   3701..4639    +  intron         EF-1α intron A: intron upstream of the start codon of human EF-1α
   4666..4686    +  protein_bind   attB1: mutant version of attB; core recombination site for the Gateway® BP reaction BP Clonase™
   4700..5416    +  CDS            EBFP2: EBFP2 is a basic (constitutively fluorescent) blue fluorescent protein published in 2007, derived from Aequorea victoria. It is reported to be a rapidly-maturing monomer with moderate acid sensitivity.
   5421..5445    -  protein_bind   attB2: mutant version of attB; recombination site for the Gateway® BP reaction BP Clonase™
   5449..5529    +  CDS            HBB (fragment): HBB_PONPY - Experimental evidence at transcript level: Swiss-Prot protein existence level 2. Involved in oxygen transport from the lung to the various peripheral tissues. From Pongo pygmaeus (Bornean orangutan).
   5600..5655    +  polyA_signal   β-globin poly(A) signal: rabbit β-globin polyadenylation signal (Gil and Proudfoot, 1987)
   6038..6060    -  protein_bind   lac operator (fragment): The lac repressor binds to the lac operator to inhibit transcription in E. coli. This inhibition can be relieved by adding lactose or isopropyl-β-D-thiogalactopyranoside (IPTG). lac repressor encoded by lacI
   6064..6094    -  promoter       lac promoter: promoter for the E. coli lac operon
   6109..6130    -  protein_bind   CAP binding site: CAP binding activates transcription in the presence of cAMP. E. coli catabolite activator protein
   6143..6182    -  CDS            lacI (fragment): lac repressor; lacI; The lac repressor binds to the lac operator to inhibit transcription in E. coli. This inhibition can be relieved by adding lactose or isopropyl-β-D-thiogalactopyranoside (IPTG).
   6355..7164    +  CDS            KanR: aminoglycoside phosphotransferase; aph(3')-Ia; confers resistance to kanamycin in bacteria or G418 (Geneticin®) in eukaryotes
   7416..8004    -  rep_origin     ori: high-copy-number ColE1/pMB1/pBR322/pUC origin of replication
   8175..9035    -  CDS            AmpR: β-lactamase; bla; confers resistance to ampicillin, carbenicillin, and related antibiotics
   9036..9107    -  promoter       AmpR promoter: bla
   9192..9791    +  CDS            PuroR: puromycin N-acetyltransferase; pac from Streptomyces alboniger; confers resistance to puromycin
   9806..9886    +  CDS            HBB (fragment): HBB_PONPY - Experimental evidence at transcript level: Swiss-Prot protein existence level 2. Involved in oxygen transport from the lung to the various peripheral tissues. From Pongo pygmaeus (Bornean orangutan).
   9957..10012   +  polyA_signal   β-globin poly(A) signal: rabbit β-globin polyadenylation signal (Gil and Proudfoot, 1987)
  10991..11011   +  protein_bind   attB4: mutant version of attB; core recombination site for the Gateway® BP reaction BP Clonase™
>Addgene plasmid #103150 | LSB-hsa-let-7d-3p | addgene full sequence | sequence record 213226 | Addgene NGS Result
GGCTCCGGTGCCCGTCAGTGGGCAGAGCGCACATCGCCCACAGTCCCCGAGAAGTTGTGGGGAGGGGTCG
GCAATTGAACCGGTGCCTAGAGAAGGTGGCGCGGGGTAAACTGGGAAAGTGATGTCGTGTACTGGCTCCG
CCTTTTTCCCGAGGGTGGGGGAGAACCGTATATAAGTGCAGTAGTCGCCGTGAACGTTCTTTTTCGCAAC
GGGTTTGCCGCCAGAACACAGGTAAGTGCCGTGTGTGGTTCCCGCGGGCCTGGCCTCTTTACGGGTTATG
GCCCTTGCGTGCCTTGAATTACTTCCACCTGGCTGCAGTACGTGATTCTTGATCCCGAGCTTCGGGTTGG
AAGTGGGTGGGAGAGTTCGAGGCCTTGCGCTTAAGGAGCCCCTTCGCCTCGTGCTTGAGTTGAGGCCTGG
CCTGGGCGCTGGGGCCGCCGCGTGCGAATCTGGTGGCACCTTCGCGCCTGTCTCGCTGCTTTCGATAAGT
CTCTAGCCATTTAAAATTTTTGATGACCTGCTGCGACGCTTTTTTTCTGGCAAGATAGTCTTGTAAATGC
GGGCCAAGATCTGCACACTGGTATTTCGGTTTTTGGGGCCGCGGGCGGCGACGGGGCCCGTGCGTCCCAG
CGCACATGTTCGGCGAGGCGGGGCCTGCGAGCGCGGCCACCGAGAATCGGACGGGGGTAGTCTCAAGCTG
GCCGGCCTGCTCTGGTGCCTGGCCTCGCGCCGCCGTGTATCGCCCCGCCCTGGGCGGCAAGGCTGGCCCG
GTCGGCACCAGTTGCGTGAGCGGAAAGATGGCCGCTTCCCGGCCCTGCTGCAGGGAGCTCAAAATGGAGG
ACGCGGCGCTCGGGAGAGCGGGCGGGTGAGTCACCCACACAAAGGAAAAGGGCCTTTCCGTCCTCAGCCG
TCGCTTCATGTGACTCCACGGAGTACCGGGCGCCGTCCAGGCACCTCGATTAGTTCTCGAGCTTTTGGAG
TACGTCGTCTTTAGGTTGGGGGGAGGGGTTTTATGCGATGGAGTTTCCCCACACTGAGTGGGTGGAGACT
GAAGTTAGGCCAGCTTGGCACTTGATGTAATTCTCCTTGGAATTTGCCCTTTTTGAGTTTGGATCTTGGT
TCATTCTCAAGCCTCAGACAGTGGTTCAAAGTTTTTTTCTTCCATTTCAGGTGTCGTGAGAAGGGCGAAT
TCGACCCAAGTTTGTACAAAAAAGCAGGCTGGATCCAGGTGCCACCATGGTGAGCGAGCTGATTAAGGAG
AACATGCACATGAAGCTGTACATGGAGGGCACCGTGAACAACCACCACTTCAAGTGCACATCCGAGGGCG
AAGGCAAGCCCTACGAGGGCACCCAGACCATGAGAATCAAGGCGGTCGAGGGCGGCCCTCTCCCCTTCGC
CTTCGACATCCTGGCTACCAGCTTCATGTACGGCAGCAAAACCTTCATCAACCACACCCAGGGCATCCCC
GACTTCTTTAAGCAGTCCTTCCCCGAGGGCTTCACATGGGAGAGAGTCACCACATACGAAGATGGGGGCG
TGCTGACCGCTACCCAGGACACCAGCCTCCAGGACGGCTGCCTCATCTACAACGTCAAGATCAGAGGGGT
GAACTTCCCATCCAACGGCCCTGTGATGCAGAAGAAAACACTCGGCTGGGAGGCCTCCACCGAGACACTG
TACCCCGCTGACGGCGGCCTGGAAGGCAGAGCCGACATGGCCCTGAAGCTCGTGGGCGGGGGCCACCTGA
TCTGCAACCTTAAGACCACATACAGATCCAAGAAACCCGCTAAGAACCTCAAGATGCCCGGCGTCTACTA
TGTGGACAGGAGACTGGAAAGAATCAAGGAGGCCGACAAAGAGACATACGTCGAGCAGCACGAGGTGGCT
GTGGCCAGATACTGCGACCTCCCTAGCAAACTGGGGCACAAACTTAATTGAGAATTCTACCACCCAGCTT
TCTTGTACAAAGTGGTACGTCTCAAGACCAGAGGTCTCTGCTTACCTAGTGAGAAAGGCAGCAGGTCGTA
TAGAGAAAGGCAGCAGGTCGTATAGAGAAAGGCAGCAGGTCGTATAGAGAAAGGCAGCAGGTCGTATAGC
AACCAGAAGAGACCTGTGCTTCACTCCTCAGGTGCAGGCTGCCTATCAGAAGGTGGTGGCTGGTGTGGCC
AATGCCCTGGCTCACAAATACCACTGAGATCTTTTTCCCTCTGCCAAAAATTATGGGGACATCATGAAGC
CCCTTGAGCATCTGACTTCTGGCTAATAAAGGAAATTTATTTTCATTGCAATAGTGTGTTGGAATTTTTT
GTGTCTCTCACTCGGAAGGACATATGGGAGGGCAAATCATTTAAAACATCAGAATGAGTATTTGGTTTAG
AGTTTGGCAACATATGCCCATATGCTGGCTGCCATGAACAAAGGTTGGCTATAAAGAGGTCATCAGTATA
TGAAACAGCCCCCTGCTGTCCATTCCTTATTCCATAGAAAAGCCTTGACTTGAGGTTAGATTTTTTTTAT
ATTTTGTTTTGTGTTATTTTTTTCTTTAACATCCCTAAAATTTTCCTTACATGTTTTACTAGCCAGATTT
TTCCTCCTCTCCTGACTACTCCCAGTCATAGCTGTCCCTCTTCTCTTATGGAGATCCCGAGCGGTGCGTT
TTTATGCTTGTAGTATTGTATAATGTTTTTAAGATCCAAGCTTCTGACCTCTTCTCTTCCTCCCACAGGG
CCTCGAGACAATTGCATCGATGGTACCAGTGAAAGTCTGCAATGAATTCGAGTTGGCGCGCCTGTCATTC
TAAATCTCTCTTTCAGCCTAAAGCTTTTTCCCCGTATCCCCCCAGGTGTCTGCAGGCTCAAAGAGCAGCG
AGAAGCGTTCAGAGGAAAGCGATCCCGTGCCACCTTCCCCGTGCCCGGGCTGTCCCCGCACGCTGCCGGC
TCGGGGATGCGGGGGGAGCGCCGGACCGGAGCGGAGCCCCGGGCGGCTCGCTGCTGCCCCCTAGCGGGGG
AGGGACGTAATTACATCCCTGGGGGCTTTGGGAGGGGGCTGTCCCCGTGAGCTCCCAGGCGCGCCTGTCA
TTCTAAATCTCTCTTTCAGCCTAAAGCTTTTTCCCCGTATCCCCCCAGGTGTCTGCAGGCTCAAAGAGCA
GCGAGAAGCGTTCAGAGGAAAGCGATCCCGTGCCACCTTCCCCGTGCCCGGGCTGTCCCCGCACGCTGCC
GGCTCGGGGATGCGGGGGGAGCGCCGGACCGGAGCGGAGCCCCGGGCGGCTCGCTGCTGCCCCCTAGCGG
GGGAGGGACGTAATTACATCCCTGGGGGCTTTGGGGGGGGGCTGTCCCCGTGAGCTCCCAGGCGCGCCAA
CTCGGTACCGTATCGATGTCGACGTTAACGCTAGTGATATCAACTTTGTATAGAAAAGTTGGCTCCGAAT
TCGCCCTTGACAGCAGAGATCCAGTTTGGTTAATTAATTGGCTCCGGTGCCCGTCAGTGGGCAGAGCGCA
CATCGCCCACAGTCCCCGAGAAGTTGTGGGGAGGGGTCGGCAATTGAACCGGTGCCTAGAGAAGGTGGCG
CGGGGTAAACTGGGAAAGTGATGTCGTGTACTGGCTCCGCCTTTTTCCCGAGGGTGGGGGAGAACCGTAT
ATAAGTGCAGTAGTCGCCGTGAACGTTCTTTTTCGCAACGGGTTTGCCGCCAGAACACAGGTAAGTGCCG
TGTGTGGTTCCCGCGGGCCTGGCCTCTTTACGGGTTATGGCCCTTGCGTGCCTTGAATTACTTCCACCTG
GCTGCAGTACGTGATTCTTGATCCCGAGCTTCGGGTTGGAAGTGGGTGGGAGAGTTCGAGGCCTTGCGCT
TAAGGAGCCCCTTCGCCTCGTGCTTGAGTTGAGGCCTGGCCTGGGCGCTGGGGCCGCCGCGTGCGAATCT
GGTGGCACCTTCGCGCCTGTCTCGCTGCTTTCGATAAGTCTCTAGCCATTTAAAATTTTTGATGACCTGC
TGCGACGCTTTTTTTCTGGCAAGATAGTCTTGTAAATGCGGGCCAAGATCTGCACACTGGTATTTCGGTT
TTTGGGGCCGCGGGCGGCGACGGGGCCCGTGCGTCCCAGCGCACATGTTCGGCGAGGCGGGGCCTGCGAG
CGCGGCCACCGAGAATCGGACGGGGGTAGTCTCAAGCTGGCCGGCCTGCTCTGGTGCCTGGCCTCGCGCC
GCCGTGTATCGCCCCGCCCTGGGCGGCAAGGCTGGCCCGGTCGGCACCAGTTGCGTGAGCGGAAAGATGG
CCGCTTCCCGGCCCTGCTGCAGGGAGCTCAAAATGGAGGACGCGGCGCTCGGGAGAGCGGGCGGGTGAGT
CACCCACACAAAGGAAAAGGGCCTTTCCGTCCTCAGCCGTCGCTTCATGTGACTCCACGGAGTACCGGGC
GCCGTCCAGGCACCTCGATTAGTTCTCGAGCTTTTGGAGTACGTCGTCTTTAGGTTGGGGGGAGGGGTTT
TATGCGATGGAGTTTCCCCACACTGAGTGGGTGGAGACTGAAGTTAGGCCAGCTTGGCACTTGATGTAAT
TCTCCTTGGAATTTGCCCTTTTTGAGTTTGGATCTTGGTTCATTCTCAAGCCTCAGACAGTGGTTCAAAG
TTTTTTTCTTCCATTTCAGGTGTCGTGAGAAGGGCGAATTCGACCCAAGTTTGTACAAAAAAGCAGGCTG
ACCGCCACCATGGTGAGCAAGGGCGAGGAGCTGTTCACCGGGGTGGTGCCCATCCTGGTCGAGCTGGACG
GCGACGTAAACGGCCACAAGTTCAGCGTGAGGGGCGAGGGCGAGGGCGATGCCACCAACGGCAAGCTGAC
CCTGAAGTTCATCTGCACCACCGGCAAGCTGCCCGTGCCCTGGCCCACCCTCGTGACCACCCTGAGCCAC
GGCGTGCAGTGCTTCGCCCGCTACCCCGACCACATGAAGCAGCACGACTTCTTCAAGTCCGCCATGCCCG
AAGGCTACGTCCAGGAGCGCACCATCTTCTTCAAGGACGACGGCACCTACAAGACCCGCGCCGAGGTGAA
GTTCGAGGGCGACACCCTAGTGAACCGCATCGAGCTGAAGGGCGTCGACTTCAAGGAGGACGGCAACATC
CTGGGGCACAAGCTGGAGTACAACTTCAACAGCCACAACATCTATATCATGGCCGTCAAGCAGAAGAACG
GCATCAAGGTGAACTTCAAGATCCGCCACAACGTGGAGGACGGCAGCGTGCAGCTCGCCGACCACTACCA
GCAGAACACCCCCATCGGCGACGGCCCCGTGCTGCTGCCCGACAGCCACTACCTGAGCACCCAGTCCGTG
CTGAGCAAAGACCCCAACGAGAAGCGCGATCACATGGTCCTGCTGGAGTTCCGCACCGCCGCCGGGATCA
CTCTCGGCATGGACGAGCTGTACAAGTAATACCCAGCTTTCTTGTACAAAGTGGTACGCGTGAATTCACT
CCTCAGGTGCAGGCTGCCTATCAGAAGGTGGTGGCTGGTGTGGCCAATGCCCTGGCTCACAAATACCACT
GAGATCTTTTTCCCTCTGCCAAAAATTATGGGGACATCATGAAGCCCCTTGAGCATCTGACTTCTGGCTA
ATAAAGGAAATTTATTTTCATTGCAATAGTGTGTTGGAATTTTTTGTGTCTCTCACTCGGAAGGACATAT
GGGAGGGCAAATCATTTAAAACATCAGAATGAGTATTTGGTTTAGAGTTTGGCAACATATGCCCATATGC
TGGCTGCCATGAACAAAGGTTGGCTATAAAGAGGTCATCAGTATATGAAACAGCCCCCTGCTGTCCATTC
CTTATTCCATAGAAAAGCCTTGACTTGAGGTTAGATTTTTTTTATATTTTGTTTTGTGTTATTTTTTTCT
TTAACATCCCTAAAATTTTCCTTACATGTTTTACTAGCCAGATTTTTCCTCCTCTCCTGACTACTCCCAG
TCATAGCTGTCCCTCTTCTCTTATGGAGATCCCTCGACCTGCAGCCCAAGCTTGGCGTAATCATGGTCAT
AGCTGTTTCCTGTGTGAAATTGTTATCCGCTCACAATTCCACACAACATACGAGCCGGAAGCATAAAGTG
TAAAGCCTGGGGTGCCTAATGAGTGAGCTAACTCACATTAATTGCGTTGCGCTCACTGCCCGCTTTCCAG
TCGGGAAACCTGTCGTGCCAGCGGATCGACAGTACTAAGCTTGGTCTAATACCCAATCTCTCGTCTTATC
CAGATGTTTTATACGCCTCTGGCCCGTGTCTCAAAATCTCTGATGTTACATTGCACAAGATAAAAATATA
TCATCATGAACAATAAAACTGTCTGCTTACATAAACAGTAATACAAGGGGTGTTATGAGCCATATTCAAC
GGGAAACGTCGAGGCCGCGATTAAATTCCAACATGGATGCTGATTTATATGGGTATAAATGGGCTCGCGA
TAATGTCGGGCAATCAGGTGCGACAATCTATCGCTTGTATGGGAAGCCCGATGCGCCAGAGTTGTTTCTG
AAACATGGCAAAGGTAGCGTTGCCAATGATGTTACAGATGAGATGGTCAGACTAAACTGGCTGACGGAAT
TTATGCCTCTTCCGACCATCAAGCATTTTATCCGTACTCCTGATGATGCATGGTTACTCACCACTGCGAT
CCCCGGAAAAACAGCATTCCAGGTATTAGAAGAATATCCTGATTCAGGTGAAAATATTGTTGATGCGCTG
GCAGTGTTCCTGCGCCGGTTGCATTCGATTCCTGTTTGTAATTGTCCTTTTAACAGCGATCGCGTATTTC
GTCTCGCTCAGGCGCAATCACGAATGAATAACGGTTTGGTTGATGCGAGTGATTTTGATGACGAGCGTAA
TGGCTGGCCTGTTGAACAAGTCTGGAAAGAAATGCATAAACTTTTGCCATTCTCACCGGATTCAGTCGTC
ACTCATGGTGATTTCTCACTTGATAACCTTATTTTTGACGAGGGGAAATTAATAGGTTGTATTGATGTTG
GACGAGTCGGAATCGCAGACCGATACCAGGATCTTGCCATCCTATGGAACTGCCTCGGTGAGTTTTCTCC
TTCATTACAGAAACGGCTTTTTCAAAAATATGGTATTGATAATCCTGATATGAATAAATTGCAGTTTCAT
TTGATGCTCGATGAGTTTTTCTAATCAGAATTGGTTAATTGGTTGTAACACTGGCAGAGCATTACGCTGA
CTTGACGGGACGGCGCAAGCTCATGACCAAAATCCCTTAACGTGAGTTACGCGTCGTTCCACTGAGCGTC
AGAGGTATCACTAGTATTACAGAGGTAAGTTATAACAGTCGCCTAACCCAATTGAGGGGATAACGCAGGA
AAGAACATGTGAGCAAAAGGCCAGCAAAAGGCCAGGAACCGTAAAAAGGCCGCGTTGCTGGCGTTTTTCC
ATAGGCTCCGCCCCCCTGACGAGCATCACAAAAATCGACGCTCAAGTCAGAGGTGGCGAAACCCGACAGG
ACTATAAAGATACCAGGCGTTTCCCCCTGGAAGCTCCCTCGTGCGCTCTCCTGTTCCGACCCTGCCGCTT
ACCGGATACCTGTCCGCCTTTCTCCCTTCGGGAAGCGTGGCGCTTTCTCATAGCTCACGCTGTAGGTATC
TCAGTTCGGTGTAGGTCGTTCGCTCCAAGCTGGGCTGTGTGCACGAACCCCCCGTTCAGCCCGACCGCTG
CGCCTTATCCGGTAACTATCGTCTTGAGTCCAACCCGGTAAGACACGACTTATCGCCACTGGCAGCAGCC
ACTGGTAACAGGATTAGCAGAGCGAGGTATGTAGGCGGTGCTACAGAGTTCTTGAAGTGGTGGCCTAACT
ACGGCTACACTAGAAGAACAGTATTTGGTATCTGCGCTCTGCTGAAGCCAGTTACCTTCGGAAAAAGAGT
TGGTAGCTCTTGATCCGGCAAACAAACCACCGCTGGTAGCGGTGGTTTTTTTGTTTGCAAGCAGCAGATT
ACGCGCAGAAAAAAAGGATCTCAAGAAGATCCTTTGATCTTTTCTACGGGGTCTGACGCTCAGTGGAACG
AAAACTCACGTTAAGGGATTTTGGTCATGAGATTATCAAAAAGGATCTTCACCTAGATCCTTTTAAATTA
AAAATGAAGTTTTAAATCAATCTAAAGTATATATGAGTAAACTTGGTCTGACAGTTACCAATGCTTAATC
AGTGAGGCACCTATCTCAGCGATCTGTCTATTTCGTTCATCCATAGTTGCCTGACTCCCCGTCGTGTAGA
TAACTACGATACGGGAGGGCTTACCATCTGGCCCCAGTGCTGCAATGATACCGCGAGAACCACGCTCACC
GGCTCCAGATTTATCAGCAATAAACCAGCCAGCCGGAAGGGCCGAGCGCAGAAGTGGTCCTGCAACTTTA
TCCGCCTCCATCCAGTCTATTAATTGTTGCCGGGAAGCTAGAGTAAGTAGTTCGCCAGTTAATAGTTTGC
GCAACGTTGTTGCCATTGCTACAGGCATCGTGGTGTCACGCTCGTCGTTTGGTATGGCTTCATTCAGCTC
CGGTTCCCAACGATCAAGGCGAGTTACATGATCCCCCATGTTGTGCAAAAAAGCGGTTAGCTCCTTCGGT
CCTCCGATCGTTGTCAGAAGTAAGTTGGCCGCAGTGTTATCACTCATGGTTATGGCAGCACTGCATAATT
CTCTTACTGTCATGCCATCCGTAAGATGCTTTTCTGTGACTGGTGAGTACTCAACCAAGTCATTCTGAGA
ATAGTGTATGCGGCGACCGAGTTGCTCTTGCCCGGCGTCAATACGGGATAATACCGCGCCACATAGCAGA
ACTTTAAAAGTGCTCATCATTGGAAAACGTTCTTCGGGGCGAAAACTCTCAAGGATCTTACCGCTGTTGA
GATCCAGTTCGATGTAACCCACTCGTGCACCCAACTGATCTTCAGCATCTTTTACTTTCACCAGCGTTTC
TGGGTGAGCAAAAACAGGAAGGCAAAATGCCGCAAAAAAGGGAATAAGGGCGACACGGAAATGTTGAATA
CTCATACTCTTCCTTTTTCAATATTATTGAAGCATTTATCAAGGTTATTGTCTCATGAGCGGATACATAT
TTGAATGTACCGAATTTCTCGAGGGCTTGTCGACGACGGCGGTCTCCGTCGTCAGGATCATGAATTCGAC
CGCCTGTCTCAAGGTGCCACCATGACCGAGTACAAGCCCACGGTGCGCCTCGCCACCCGCGACGACGTCC
CCCGGGCCGTACGCACCCTCGCCGCCGCGTTCGCCGACTACCCCGCCACGCGCCACACCGTCGACCCGGA
CCGCCACATCGAGCGGGTCACCGAGCTGCAAGAACTCTTCCTCACGCGCGTCGGGCTCGACATCGGCAAG
GTGTGGGTCGCGGACGACGGCGCCGCGGTGGCGGTCTGGACCACGCCGGAGAGCGTCGAAGCGGGGGCGG
TGTTCGCCGAGATCGGCCCGCGCATGGCCGAGTTGAGCGGTTCCCGGCTGGCCGCGCAGCAACAGATGGA
AGGCCTCCTGGCGCCGCACCGGCCCAAGGAGCCCGCGTGGTTCCTGGCCACCGTCGGCGTCTCGCCCGAC
CACCAGGGCAAGGGTCTGGGCAGCGCCGTCGTGCTCCCCGGAGTGGAGGCGGCCGAGCGCGCCGGGGTGC
CCGCCTTCCTGGAGACATCCGCGCCCCGCAACCTCCCCTTCTACGAGCGGCTCGGCTTCACCGTCACCGC
CGACGTCGAGGTGCCCGAAGGACCGCGCACCTGGTGCATGACCCGCAAGCCCGGTGCCTGAGCTTTGAGA
CTACGCGTGAATTCACTCCTCAGGTGCAGGCTGCCTATCAGAAGGTGGTGGCTGGTGTGGCCAATGCCCT
GGCTCACAAATACCACTGAGATCTTTTTCCCTCTGCCAAAAATTATGGGGACATCATGAAGCCCCTTGAG
CATCTGACTTCTGGCTAATAAAGGAAATTTATTTTCATTGCAATAGTGTGTTGGAATTTTTTGTGTCTCT
CACTCGGAAGGACATATGGGAGGGCAAATCATTTAAAACATCAGAATGAGTATTTGGTTTAGAGTTTGGC
AACATATGCCCATATGCTGGCTGCCATGAACAAAGGTTGGCTATAAAGAGGTCATCAGTATATGAAACAG
CCCCCTGCTGTCCATTCCTTATTCCATAGAAAAGCCTTGACTTGAGGTTAGATTTTTTTTATATTTTGTT
TTGTGTTATTTTTTTCTTTAACATCCCTAAAATTTTCCTTACATGTTTTACTAGCCAGATTTTTCCTCCT
CTCCTGACTACTCCCAGTCATAGCTGTCCCTCTTCTCTTATGGAGATCCCTCGACCTGCAGCCCAAGCTT
GAATTCTCTAGAATTACCCTGTTATCCCTATGCTTGGTTTACCGAGCTCTTATTGGTTTTCAAACTTCAT
TGACTGTGCCCAACGCGCCTGGGAGCTCACGGGGACAGCCCCCCCCCAAAGCCCCCAGGGATGTAATTAC
GTCCCTCCCCCGCTAGGGGGCAGCAGCGAGCCGCCCGGGGCTCCGCTCCGGTCCGGCGCTCCCCCCGCAT
CCCCGAGCCGGCAGCGTGCGGGGACAGCCCGGGCACGGGGAAGGTGGCACGGGATCGCTTTCCTCTGAAC
GCTTCTCGCTGCTCTTTGAGCCTGCAGACACCTGGGGGGATACGGGGAAAAAGCTAGGCTGAAAGACCGG
TTCTTAGAATGACACGCGCCTGGGAGCTCACGGGGACAGCCCCCCCCCAAAGCCCCCAGGGATGTAATTA
CGTCCCTCCCCCGCTAGGGGGCAGCAGCGAGCCGCCCGGGGCTCCGCTCCGGTCCGGCGCTCCCCCCGCA
TCCCCGAGCCGGCAGCGTGCGGGGACAGCCCGGGCACGGGGAAGGTGGCACGGGATCGCTTTCCTCTGAA
CGCTTCTCGCTGCTCTTTGAGCCTGCAGACACCTGGGGGGATACGGGGAAAAAGCTAACTTCTGAGACGA
CAACTTTGTATAGAAAAGTTGGCTCCGAATTCGCCCTTGACAGCAGAGATCCAGTTTGGTTAATTAATT
