>Addgene plasmid #103150 | LSB-hsa-let-7d-3p | depositor partial sequence | sequence record 195350 | hsa-let-7d-3p target
AGAAAGGCAGCAGGTCGTATAG
