>Addgene plasmid #103150 | LSB-hsa-let-7d-3p | addgene partial sequence | sequence record 213227 | mKate2-F 5'-ACCCGCTAAGAACCTCAAGA-3'
GGAGGCCGACAAAGAGACATACGTCGAGCAGCACGAGGTGGCTGTGGCCAGATACTGCGACCTCCCTAGC
AAACTGGGGCACAAACTTAATTGAGAATTCTACCACCCAGCTTTCTTGTACAAAGTGGTACGTCTCAAGA
CCAGAGGTCTCTGCTTACCTAGTGAGAAAGGCAGCAGGTCGTATAGAGAAAGGCAGCAGGTCGTATAGAG
AAAGGCAGCAGGTCGTATAGAGAAAGGCAGCAGGTCGTATAGCAACCAGAAGAGACCTGTGCTTCACTCC
TCAGGTGCAGGCTGCCTATCAGAAGGTGGTGGCTGGTGTGGCCAATGCCCTGGCTCACAAATACCACTGA
GATCTTTTTCCCTCTGCCAAAAATTATGGGGACATCATGAAGCCCCTTGAGCATCTGACTTCTGGCTAAT
AAAGGAAATTTATTTTCATTGCAATAGTGTGTTGGAATTTTTTGTGTCTCTCACTCGGAAGGACATATGG
GAGGGCAAATCATTTAAAACATCAGAATGAGTATTTGGTTTAGAGTTTGGCAACATATGCCCATATGCTG
GCTGCCATGAACAAAGGTTGGCTATAAAGAGGTCATCAGTATATGAAACAGCCCCCTGCTGTCCATTCCT
TATTCCATAGAAAAGCCTTGACTTGAGGTTAGATTTT
